Addgene plasmid #19108: Dom34 F218A
Depositing lab: SeWon Suh. Depositing organization: Seoul National University. Publication: Structural and functional insights into dom34, a key component of no-go mRNA decay. Lee HH, Kim YS, Kim KH, Heo I, Kim SK, Kim O, Kim HK, Yoon JY, Kim HS, Kim do J, Lee SJ, Yoon HJ, Kim SJ, Lee BG, Song HK, Kim VN, Park CM, Suh SW. Mol Cell. 2007 Sep 21. 27(6):938-50. 10.1016/j.molcel.2007.07.019 PubMed 17889667.
Backbone
  Vector backbone: pET21a(+)
  Backbone size w/o insert (bp): 5443
  Vector type: Bacterial Expression
Growth in bacteria
  Bacterial resistance: Ampicillin, 100 μg/mL
  Growth temperature: 37°C
  Growth strain: DH5alpha
  Copy number: High Copy
Gene/Insert
  Gene/Insert name: Protein DOM34 (alt name: Saccharomyces cerevisiae)
  Species: S. cerevisiae (budding yeast)
  Insert size (bp): 936
  Mutation: F218A
  Entrez Gene: DOM34 (a.k.a. YNL001W)
  Tag / fusion protein: C tag (C terminal on insert)
  Cloning method: Restriction Enzyme; 5′ cloning site NdeI (not destroyed); 3′ cloning site XhoI (not destroyed)
  Sequencing primers: 5′ t7
Terms and licenses: Academic/Nonprofit Terms; Industry Terms: Not Available to Industry
How to cite: Dom34 F218A was a gift from SeWon Suh (Addgene plasmid # 19108 ; http://n2t.net/addgene:19108 ; RRID:Addgene_19108)
