[The description below was written by a language model from this plasmid's Addgene catalogue record.]
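Description:
Dom34 F218A is a bacterial expression plasmid built on the pET21a(+) backbone (5443 bp without insert) and carrying the Saccharomyces cerevisiae DOM34 gene (YNL001W) with a phenylalanine-to-alanine substitution at residue 218. The insert, recorded as 936 bp, was placed between the NdeI and XhoI sites, both of which remain intact. The plasmid confers ampicillin resistance and is listed as high copy. It is maintained in a cloning strain, DH5alpha. No feature table accompanies the record, so individual elements cannot be confirmed. In general, pET21-series vectors drive the insert from a T7 promoter under lac operator control, which requires a host supplying T7 RNA polymerase for protein production. The listed T7 sequencing primer fits this arrangement.

The record notes only a "C tag" fused to the C terminus of the insert and does not identify it. NdeI/XhoI cloning into pET21a(+) commonly puts the open reading frame in frame with the vector's C-terminal hexahistidine tag, but this is an inference from the backbone rather than a stated fact.

Dom34 is described in the associated publication as a key component of no-go mRNA decay, the pathway that deals with mRNAs on which ribosomes have stalled. That work addressed the structure and function of the protein. This construct is therefore most plausibly meant for producing recombinant point-mutant Dom34 in E. coli, for purification and comparison with the wild-type protein in biochemical or structural experiments. The record does not state the specific role of F218 or the effect of the mutation.
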