>Addgene plasmid #19108 | Dom34 F218A | addgene partial sequence | sequence record 24889 | T7-term
ANCGCTTCTTTCGGGCTTTGTTAGCAGCCGGATCTCAGTGGTGGTGGTGGTGCTCGAGCTCCTCACCATC
GTCTTCATCAAGATCGGGGAGCGGGTATTTTAGAATACAGGCTATACCCGTCAATTGATCAAGTTCTTCT
CCAAGAGAATGCAAAGTACTTAATACCAATGCTTTTCCTCCATTGCTCTCTACGGAGTCCATCAGTTTCA
AATATTCCTCTCTTTGTGCAATATTGTCTGAATGCAAAACTTTATCTGTTAACAGTAAATAACTAATTGC
GCCATACTCAGCCGCTTTAACTACCTCTTTTTCACCATACCAAGCTTTATCATCATCCTTGTTTAAATGC
AACAAAAATTCATCCATCACCATGATTTCTTTGGAGTATTTAGTATCTTGCAGCTTTGAAGCATATAGTG
GATTTTTCAAAACTTCATTAATGCCCTGTAAGTAGCCCGTGGAGCAGTGGGCTATAAAGAACATTCCTTT
GTTATCGAGTATTTTCTTATTGTGTTCCTCTTCGGCATACTGGAAAATTTTGTCCATTAATATCTTAGCG
TAGGCACCTGGAGAGCAAAGAATAATAGTCTTTAATTTATCAANATNCAAACTNTTTNCGTCCATNNCCC
GGTAAATNGCTTTATAAAATTTCTCAGGTTTTTTNATCAAACTTCAGTACATCAGTAGTCCTTTTCTTTT
TTGGCATACTATATTCAATTTTTTGTTTAAATAGTAGAGGAGGAGNCACTAACAACATGGCGATCCTCCT
GNAACGACGCGCGTGCNGATTAACCGAATACAGCTCATTAGACTTGAGATTATAAGTTGTTAGAAGAAGN
ANCGAGCAGGAANCAAATGCGAGGNGCACTNAGNCCTCNGAAA
